>Addgene plasmid #143998 | TFORF2129 | addgene full sequence | sequence record 400525 | Addgene NGS Result
TTAATGTAGTCTTATGCAATACTCTTGTAGTCTTGCAACATGGTAACGATGAGTTAGCAACATGCCTTAC
AAGGAGAGAAAAAGCACCGTGCATGCCGATTGGTGGAAGTAAGGTGGTACGATCGTGCCTTATTAGGAAG
GCAACAGACGGGTCTGACATGGATTGGACGAACCACTGAATTGCCGCATTGCAGAGATATTGTATTTAAG
TGCCTAGCTCGATACATAAACGGGTCTCTCTGGTTAGACCAGATCTGAGCCTGGGAGCTCTCTGGCTAAC
TAGGGAACCCACTGCTTAAGCCTCAATAAAGCTTGCCTTGAGTGCTTCAAGTAGTGTGTGCCCGTCTGTT
GTGTGACTCTGGTAACTAGAGATCCCTCAGACCCTTTTAGTCAGTGTGGAAAATCTCTAGCAGTGGCGCC
CGAACAGGGACTTGAAAGCGAAAGGGAAACCAGAGGAGCTCTCTCGACGCAGGACTCGGCTTGCTGAAGC
GCGCACGGCAAGAGGCGAGGGGCGGCGACTGGTGAGTACGCCAAAAATTTTGACTAGCGGAGGCTAGAAG
GAGAGAGATGGGTGCGAGAGCGTCAGTATTAAGCGGGGGAGAATTAGATCGCGATGGGAAAAAATTCGGT
TAAGGCCAGGGGGAAAGAAAAAATATAAATTAAAACATATAGTATGGGCAAGCAGGGAGCTAGAACGATT
CGCAGTTAATCCTGGCCTGTTAGAAACATCAGAAGGCTGTAGACAAATACTGGGACAGCTACAACCATCC
CTTCAGACAGGATCAGAAGAACTTAGATCATTATATAATACAGTAGCAACCCTCTATTGTGTGCATCAAA
GGATAGAGATAAAAGACACCAAGGAAGCTTTAGACAAGATAGAGGAAGAGCAAAACAAAAGTAAGACCAC
CGCACAGCAAGCGGCCGCTGATCTTCAGACCTGGAGGAGGAGATATGAGGGACAATTGGAGAAGTGAATT
ATATAAATATAAAGTAGTAAAAATTGAACCATTAGGAGTAGCACCCACCAAGGCAAAGAGAAGAGTGGTG
CAGAGAGAAAAAAGAGCAGTGGGAATAGGAGCTTTGTTCCTTGGGTTCTTGGGAGCAGCAGGAAGCACTA
TGGGCGCAGCGTCAATGACGCTGACGGTACAGGCCAGACAATTATTGTCTGGTATAGTGCAGCAGCAGAA
CAATTTGCTGAGGGCTATTGAGGCGCAACAGCATCTGTTGCAACTCACAGTCTGGGGCATCAAGCAGCTC
CAGGCAAGAATCCTGGCTGTGGAAAGATACCTAAAGGATCAACAGCTCCTGGGGATTTGGGGTTGCTCTG
GAAAACTCATTTGCACCACTGCTGTGCCTTGGAATGCTAGTTGGAGTAATAAATCTCTGGAACAGATTTG
GAATCACACGACCTGGATGGAGTGGGACAGAGAAATTAACAATTACACAAGCTTAATACACTCCTTAATT
GAAGAATCGCAAAACCAGCAAGAAAAGAATGAACAAGAATTATTGGAATTAGATAAATGGGCAAGTTTGT
GGAATTGGTTTAACATAACAAATTGGCTGTGGTATATAAAATTATTCATAATGATAGTAGGAGGCTTGGT
AGGTTTAAGAATAGTTTTTGCTGTACTTTCTATAGTGAATAGAGTTAGGCAGGGATATTCACCATTATCG
TTTCAGACCCACCTCCCAACCCCGAGGGGACCCATGCATTGCATCTCAATTAGTCAGCAACCAGGTGTGG
AAAGTCCCCAGGCTCCCCAGCAGGCAGAAGTATGCAAAGCATGCGTCTCAATTAGTCAGCAACCATAGTC
CCGCCCCTAACTCCGCCCATCCCGCCCCTAACTCCGCCCAGTTCCGCCCATTCTCCGCCCCATGGCTGAC
TAATTTTTTTTATTTATGCAGAGGCCGAGGCCGCCTCGGCCTCTGAGCTATTCCAGAAGTAGTGAGGAGG
CTTTTTTGGAGGCCTAGGCTTTTGCAAAAAGCTTTCTAGAGGTACCACCGGAGCTTACCATGACCGAGTA
CAAGCCCACGGTGCGCCTCGCCACCCGCGACGACGTCCCCAGGGCCGTACGCACCCTCGCCGCCGCGTTC
GCCGACTACCCCGCCACGCGCCACACCGTCGATCCGGACCGCCACATCGAGCGGGTCACCGAGCTGCAAG
AACTCTTCCTCACGCGCGTCGGGCTCGACATCGGCAAGGTGTGGGTCGCGGACGACGGCGCCGCCGTGGC
GGTCTGGACCACGCCGGAGAGCGTCGAAGCGGGGGCGGTGTTCGCCGAGATCGGCCCGCGCATGGCCGAG
TTGAGCGGTTCCCGGCTGGCCGCGCAGCAACAGATGGAAGGCCTCCTGGCGCCGCACCGGCCCAAGGAGC
CCGCGTGGTTCCTGGCCACCGTCGGCGTCTCGCCCGACCACCAGGGCAAGGGTCTGGGCAGCGCCGTCGT
GCTCCCCGGAGTGGAGGCGGCCGAGCGCGCCGGGGTGCCCGCCTTCCTGGAGACCTCCGCGCCCCGCAAC
CTCCCCTTCTACGAGCGGCTCGGCTTCACCGTCACCGCCGACGTCGAGGTGCCCGAAGGACCGCGCACCT
GGTGCATGACCCGCAAGCCCGGTGCCAGTTAACGAATTCTAGATCTTGAGACAAATGGCAGTATTCATCC
ACAATTTTAAAAGAAAAGGGGGGATTGGGGGGTACAGTGCAGGGGAAAGAATAGTAGACATAATAGCAAC
AGACATACAAACTAAAGAATTACAAAAACAAATTACAAAAATTCAAAATTTTCGGGTTTATTACAGGGAC
AGCAGAGATCCACTTTGGCGCCGGCTCGAGGCCTGCAGGTGCAAAGATGGATAAAGTTTTAAACAGAGAG
GAATCTTTGCAGCTAATGGACCTTCTAGGTCTTGAAAGGAGTGGGAATTGGCTCCGGTGCCCGTCAGTGG
GCAGAGCGCACATCGCCCACAGTCCCCGAGAAGTTGGGGGGAGGGGTCGGCAATTGAACCGGTGCCTAGA
GAAGGTGGCGCGGGGTAAACTGGGAAAGTGATGTCGTGTACTGGCTCCGCCTTTTTCCCGAGGGTGGGGG
AGAACCGTATATAAGTGCAGTAGTCGCCGTGAACGTTCTTTTTCGCAACGGGTTTGCCGCCAGAACACAG
GTAAGTGCCGTGTGTGGTTCCCGCGGGCCTGGCCTCTTTACGGGTTATGGCCCTTGCGTGCCTTGAATTA
CTTCCACCTGGCTGCAGTACGTGATTCTTGATCCCGAGCTTCGGGTTGGAAGTGGGTGGGAGAGTTCGAG
GCCTTGCGCTTAAGGAGCCCCTTCGCCTCGTGCTTGAGTTGAGGCCTGGCCTGGGCGCTGGGGCCGCCGC
GTGCGAATCTGGTGGCACCTTCGCGCCTGTCTCGCTGCTTTCGATAAGTCTCTAGCCATTTAAAATTTTT
GATGACCTGCTGCGACGCTTTTTTTCTGGCAAGATAGTCTTGTAAATGCGGGCCAAGATCTGCACACTGG
TATTTCGGTTTTTGGGGCCGCGGGCGGCGACGGGGCCCGTGCGTCCCAGCGCACATGTTCGGCGAGGCGG
GGCCTGCGAGCGCGGCCACCGAGAATCGGACGGGGGTAGTCTCAAGCTGGCCGGCCTGCTCTGGTGCCTG
GCCTCGCGCCGCCGTGTATCGCCCCGCCCTGGGCGGCAAGGCTGGCCCGGTCGGCACCAGTTGCGTGAGC
GGAAAGATGGCCGCTTCCCGGCCCTGCTGCAGGGAGCTCAAAATGGAGGACGCGGCGCTCGGGAGAGCGG
GCGGGTGAGTCACCCACACAAAGGAAAAGGGCCTTTCCGTCCTCAGCCGTCGCTTCATGTGACTCCACGG
AGTACCGGGCGCCGTCCAGGCACCTCGATTAGTTCTCGAGCTTTTGGAGTACGTCGTCTTTAGGTTGGGG
GGAGGGGTTTTATGCGATGGAGTTTCCCCACACTGAGTGGGTGGAGACTGAAGTTAGGCCAGCTTGGCAC
TTGATGTAATTCTCCTTGGAATTTGCCCTTTTTGAGTTTGGATCTTGGTTCATTCTCAAGCCTCAGACAG
TGGTTCAAAGTTTTTTTCTTCCATTTCAGGTGTCGTGAGGCTAGCACCGCCACCATGAACCTGACCGAGG
ATTGTATGGTCTTTGAGGATGTGGCCATATATTTCTCCCAAGAGGAATGGGGGATCCTTAATGATGCTCA
GAGACACCTGCACAGCAATGTGATGTTGGAGAACTTTGCGCTTTTGTCATCAGTAGGTTGTTGGCATGGA
GCCAAGGATGAGGAGGTACCTTCCAAGCAGTGTGTTTCTGTAAGAGTGTTACAGGTCACAATTCCAAAGC
CAGCTTTGTCCACCCTGAAGGCCCAGCCCTGCAAGATGTGTAGCTCAATTCTGAAGGACATTCTGCACCT
GGCTGAGCACGATGGAACACACCCTGAGCAAGGGCTGTACACATGTGCAGCAGAGCATGACCTGCACCAA
AAGGAGCAGATTAGAGAGAAGCTCACCAGAAGTGATGAGTGGAGGCCTTCATTTGTGAACCACAGTGCTC
ACGTGGGAGAGAGGAACTTCACATGCACGCAGGGTGGCAAGGATTTTACTGCCAGCTCAGACCTTCTCCA
GCAACAGGTCTTAAACAGTGGGTGGAAGCTGTACAGGGATACCCAGGATGGGGAAGCCTTTCAAGGTGAA
CAGAATGATTTCAACTCCAGCCAAGGTGGGAAAGACTTTTGCCACCAACATGGGCTGTTTGAGCACCAAA
AAACCCATAATGGGGAGAGGCCTTATGAGTTCAGTGAATGTGGGGAATTGTTTAGGTACAACTCCAACCT
TATTAAATATCAGCAAAATCATGCTGGAGAAAGGCCTTATGAGGGCACTGAATATGGAAAGACCTTTATT
AGAAAGTCCAACCTAGTTCAGCACCAGAAAATTCACAGTGAAGGCTTTCTTTCAAAAAGGTCTGACCCCA
TTGAACATCAGGAGATTCTCAGTAGACCAACACCTTATGAATGCACCCAGTGTGGGAAGGCCTTTCTTAC
ACAGGCTCATCTGGTTGGTCACCAGAAAACCCATACTGGAGAACAGCCCTATGAATGCAACAAGTGTGGG
AAGTTTTTTATGTATAACTCCAAACTCATCAGACATCAGAAAGTTCACACTGGGGAGAGGCGTTACGAGT
GCAGTGAATGTGGGAAATTGTTTATGGACAGCTTCACACTCGGTAGACATCAGAGAGTTCATACTGGAGA
AAGGCCTTTTGAATGCAGCATATGTGGAAAATTCTTTAGTCACCGCTCCACACTCAATATGCACCAGAGA
GTTCATGCTGGCAAAAGGCTTTATAAGTGTAGCGAATGTGGGAAAGCCTTTAGCCTCAAACATAATGTTG
TTCAGCATCTGAAAATTCATACTGGAGAACGGCCTTATGAGTGCACTGAATGTGAGAAGGCCTTTGTTAG
AAAGTCCCACCTAGTTCAGCACCAGAAAATCCACACTGATGCATTTTCAAAAAGGTCTGACCTCATTCAA
CACAAGAGGATTGACATTAGGCCAAGGCCTTATACATGCAGTGAATGTGGGAAGGCCTTCCTTACACAGG
CTCATCTGGTTGGTCACCAGAAAATCCATACTGGAGAACGGCCTTATGAATGCACTCAATGTGCGAAGGC
CTTTGTTAGAAAGTCCCACCTAGTTCAGCATGAGAAAATCCACACTGATGCATTTTCAAAAAGGTCTGAC
CTCATTCAACACAAGAGGATTGACCTCAGGCCAAGGCCTTATGTGTGTAGTGAATGTGGGAAGGCCTTCC
TTACACAGGCTCATCTAGATGGTCACCAGAAAATCCAGACTGGAGAACGGCGTTATGAATGCAATGAATG
TGGGAAATTCTTTTTGGACAGCTACAAACTTGTTATTCATCAGAGAATTCACACTGGAGAAAAGCCTTAT
AAATGCAGCAAATGTGGGAAATTCTTTAGATATCGCTGTACACTGAGTAGACATCAGAAAGTTCACACTG
GAGAAAGACCTTATGAGTGTAGTGAATGTGGGAAATTTTTTAGAGATAGCTACAAACTCATTATTCATCA
GAGAGTTCATACTGGAGAAAAGCCTTATGAATGCAGCAACTGTGGGAAGTTTCTTAGATACCGCTCTACA
TTCATTAAACATCATAAAGTTTGCACTGGGGAGAAGCCTCATGAGTGCAGTAAATGTAGGGAATTGTTTA
GGACTAAATCGAGCCTTATTATACATCAGCAGTCTCACACTGGAGAAAGTCCTTTTAAGTTAAGGGAATG
TGGGAAAGACTTCAACAAATGTAATACTGGTCAGCGCCAAAAAACTCACACTGGAGAAAGGTCTTATGAG
TGTGGTGAATCCAGCAAAGTGTTTAAATACAACTCCAGCCTCATTAAACATCAGATAATTCATACTGGAA
AAAGGCCTTAGTAATGAACTAGTCCGTAACTTGAAAGTATTTCGATTTCTTGGCTTTATATATCTTGTGG
AAAGGACGAAAGTTTAGGATACACTGCACAGGAACGCGTTAAGTCGACAATCAACCTCTGGATTACAAAA
TTTGTGAAAGATTGACTGGTATTCTTAACTATGTTGCTCCTTTTACGCTATGTGGATACGCTGCTTTAAT
GCCTTTGTATCATGCTATTGCTTCCCGTATGGCTTTCATTTTCTCCTCCTTGTATAAATCCTGGTTGCTG
TCTCTTTATGAGGAGTTGTGGCCCGTTGTCAGGCAACGTGGCGTGGTGTGCACTGTGTTTGCTGACGCAA
CCCCCACTGGTTGGGGCATTGCCACCACCTGTCAGCTCCTTTCCGGGACTTTCGCTTTCCCCCTCCCTAT
TGCCACGGCGGAACTCATCGCCGCCTGCCTTGCCCGCTGCTGGACAGGGGCTCGGCTGTTGGGCACTGAC
AATTCCGTGGTGTTGTCGGGGAAATCATCGTCCTTTCCTTGGCTGCTCGCCTGTGTTGCCACCTGGATTC
TGCGCGGGACGTCCTTCTGCTACGTCCCTTCGGCCCTCAATCCAGCGGACCTTCCTTCCCGCGGCCTGCT
GCCGGCTCTGCGGCCTCTTCCGCGTCTTCGCCTTCGCCCTCAGACGAGTCGGATCTCCCTTTGGGCCGCC
TCCCCGCGTCGACTTTAAGACCAATGACTTACAAGGCAGCTGTAGATCTTAGCCACTTTTTAAAAGAAAA
GGGGGGACTGGAAGGGCTAATTCACTCCCAACGAAGACAAGATCTGCTTTTTGCTTGTACTGGGTCTCTC
TGGTTAGACCAGATCTGAGCCTGGGAGCTCTCTGGCTAACTAGGGAACCCACTGCTTAAGCCTCAATAAA
GCTTGCCTTGAGTGCTTCAAGTAGTGTGTGCCCGTCTGTTGTGTGACTCTGGTAACTAGAGATCCCTCAG
ACCCTTTTAGTCAGTGTGGAAAATCTCTAGCAGTACGTATAGTAGTTCATGTCATCTTATTATTCAGTAT
TTATAACTTGCAAAGAAATGAATATCAGAGAGTGAGAGGAACTTGTTTATTGCAGCTTATAATGGTTACA
AATAAAGCAATAGCATCACAAATTTCACAAATAAAGCATTTTTTTCACTGCATTCTAGTTGTGGTTTGTC
CAAACTCATCAATGTATCTTATCATGTCTGGCTCTAGCTATCCCGCCCCTAACTCCGCCCATCCCGCCCC
TAACTCCGCCCAGTTCCGCCCATTCTCCGCCCCATGGCTGACTAATTTTTTTTATTTATGCAGAGGCCGA
GGCCGCCTCGGCCTCTGAGCTATTCCAGAAGTAGTGAGGAGGCTTTTTTGGAGGCCTAGGGACGTACCCA
ATTCGCCCTATAGTGAGTCGTATTACGCGCGCTCACTGGCCGTCGTTTTACAACGTCGTGACTGGGAAAA
CCCTGGCGTTACCCAACTTAATCGCCTTGCAGCACATCCCCCTTTCGCCAGCTGGCGTAATAGCGAAGAG
GCCCGCACCGATCGCCCTTCCCAACAGTTGCGCAGCCTGAATGGCGAATGGG
[124 nt withheld, positions 8033-8156]
C
[91 nt withheld, positions 8158-8248]
A
[49 nt withheld, positions 8250-8298]
CCTTTGACGTTGGAGTCCACGTTCTTT
[37 nt withheld, positions 8326-8362]
ACCCTATCTCGGTCTATTCTTTTGATTTATAAGGGATTTTGCCGATTTCGGCCTATTGGTTAAAAAATGA
GCTGATTTAACAAAAATTTAACGCGAATTTTAACAAAATATTAACGCTTACAATTTAGGTGGCACTTTTC
GGGGAAATGTGCGCGGAACCCCTATTTGTTTATTTTTCTAAATACATTCAAATATGTATCCGCTCATGAG
ACAATAACCCTGATAAATGCTTCAATAATATTGAAAAAGGAAGAGTATGAGTATTCAACATTTCCGTGTC
GCCCTTATTCCCTTTTTTGCGGCATTTTGCCTTCCTGTTTTTGCTCACCCAGAAACGCTGGTGAAAGTAA
AAGATGCTGAAGATCAGTTGGGTGCACGAGTGGGTTACATCGAACTGGATCTCAACAGCGGTAAGATCCT
TGAGAGTTTTCGCCCCGAAGAACGTTTTCCAATGATGAGCACTTTTAAAGTTCTGCTATGTGGCGCGGTA
TTATCCCGTATTGACGCCGGGCAAGAGCAACTCGGTCGCCGCATACACTATTCTCAGAATGACTTGGTTG
AGTACTCACCAGTCACAGAAAAGCATCTTACGGATGGCATGACAGTAAGAGAATTATGCAGTGCTGCCAT
AACCATGAGTGATAACACTGCGGCCAACTTACTTCTGACAACGATCGGAGGACCGAAGGAGCTAACCGCT
TTTTTGCACAACATGGGGGATCATGTAACTCGCCTTGATCGTTGGGAACCGGAGCTGAATGAAGCCATAC
CAAACGACGAGCGTGACACCACGATGCCTGTAGCAATGGCAACAACGTTGCGCAAACTATTAACTGGCGA
ACTACTTACTCTAGCTTCCCGGCAACAATTAATAGACTGGATGGAGGCGGATAAAGTTGCAGGACCACTT
CTGCGCTCGGCCCTTCCGGCTGGCTGGTTTATTGCTGATAAATCTGGAGCCGGTGAGCGTGGGTCTCGCG
GTATCATTGCAGCACTGGGGCCAGATGGTAAGCCCTCCCGTATCGTAGTTATCTACACGACGGGGAGTCA
GGCAACTATGGATGAACGAAATAGACAGATCGCTGAGATAGGTGCCTCACTGATTAAGCATTGGTAACTG
TCAGACCAAGTTTACTCATATATACTTTAGATTGATTTAAAACTTCATTTTTAATTTAAAAGGATCTAGG
TGAAGATCCTTTTTGATAATCTCATGACCAAAATCCCTTAACGTGAGTTTTCGTTCCACTGAGCGTCAGA
CCCCGTAGAAAAGATCAAAGGATCTTCTTGAGATCCTTTTTTTCTGCGCGTAATCTGCTGCTTGCAAACA
AAAAAACCACCGCTACCAGCGGTGGTTTGTTTGCCGGATCAAGAGCTACCAACTCTTTTTCCGAAGGTAA
CTGGCTTCAGCAGAGCGCAGATACCAAATACTGTTCTTCTAGTGTAGCCGTAGTTAGGCCACCACTTCAA
GAACTCTGTAGCACCGCCTACATACCTCGCTCTGCTAATCCTGTTACCAGTGGCTGCTGCCAGTGGCGAT
AAGTCGTGTCTTACCGGGTTGGACTCAAGACGATAGTTACCGGATAAGGCGCAGCGGTCGGGCTGAACGG
GGGGTTCGTGCACACAGCCCAGCTTGGAGCGAACGACCTACACCGAACTGAGATACCTACAGCGTGAGCT
ATGAGAAAGCGCCACGCTTCCCGAAGGGAGAAAGGCGGACAGGTATCCGGTAAGCGGCAGGGTCGGAACA
GGAGAGCGCACGAGGGAGCTTCCAGGGGGAAACGCCTGGTATCTTTATAGTCCTGTCGGGTTTCGCCACC
TCTGACTTGAGCGTCGATTTTTGTGATGCTCGTCAGGGGGGCGGAGCCTATGGAAAAACGCCAGCAACGC
GGCCTTTTTACGGTTCCTGGCCTTTTGCTGGCCTTTTGCTCACATGTTCTTTCCTGCGTTATCCCCTGAT
TCTGTGGATAACCGTATTACCGCCTTTGAGTGAGCTGATACCGCTCGCCGCAGCCGAACGACCGAGCGCA
GCGAGTCAGTGAGCGAGGAAGCGGAAGAGCGCCCAATACGCAAACCGCCTCTCCCCGCGCGTTGGCCGAT
TCATTAATGCAGCTGGCACGACAGGTTTCCCGACTGGAAAGCGGGCAGTGAGCGCAACGCAATTAATGTG
AGTTAGCTCACTCATTAGGCACCCCAGGCTTTACACTTTATGCTTCCGGCTCGTATGTTGTGTGGAATTG
TGAGCGGATAACAATTTCACACAGGAAACAGCTATGACCATGATTACGCCAAGCGCGCAATTAACCCTCA
CTAAAGGGAACAAAAGCTGGAGCTGCAAGC
Features (pLannotate 1.2.2; 31 found; start..end, strand, type, name):
      5..231     +  promoter       RSV promoter: Rous sarcoma virus enhancer/promoter
    232..412     +  LTR            5' LTR (truncated): truncated 5' long terminal repeat (LTR) from HIV-1
    459..584     +  misc_feature   HIV-1 Ψ: packaging signal of human immunodeficiency virus type 1
    568..931     +  CDS            HIV-1 gag (fragment): gag protein from human immunodeficiency virus 1; gag
   1077..1310    +  misc_feature   RRE: The Rev response element (RRE) of HIV-1 allows for Rev-dependent mRNA export from the nucleus to the cytoplasm.
   1687..1713    +  CDS            Rev (fragment): human immunodeficiency virus 1 (HIV-1) Rev protein; rev; enhances nuclear export of unspliced and incompletely spliced viral mRNAs
   1720..1743    +  promoter       SV40 promoter (fragment): SV40 early promoter
   1744..1815    +  promoter       SV40 promoter (fragment): SV40 enhancer and early promoter
   1839..1974    +  rep_origin     SV40 ori: SV40 origin of replication
   2020..2616    +  CDS            PuroR (fragment): puromycin N-acetyltransferase; pac from Streptomyces; confers resistance to puromycin
   2665..2782    +  misc_feature   cPPT/CTS: central polypurine tract and central termination sequence of HIV-1
   2847..2913    +  CDS            small t antigen (fragment): SV40 (simian virus 40) small t antigen
   2920..4098    +  promoter       EF-1α promoter: strong constitutive promoter for human elongation factor EF-1α
   4115..6448    +  CDS            ZNF749: ZN749_HUMAN - Experimental evidence at protein level: Swiss-Prot protein existence level 1. May be involved in transcriptional regulation. From Homo sapiens (Human).
   6464..6517    +  promoter       U6 promoter (fragment): RNA polymerase III promoter for human U6 snRNA
   6559..7147    +  misc_feature   WPRE: woodchuck hepatitis virus posttranscriptional regulatory element
   7198..7217    +  misc_feature   cPPT/CTS (fragment): central polypurine tract and central termination sequence of HIV-1
   7219..7452    +  LTR            3' LTR (ΔU3): self-inactivating 3' long terminal repeat (LTR) from HIV-1
   7530..7651    +  polyA_signal   SV40 poly(A) signal: SV40 polyadenylation signal
   7691..7826    +  rep_origin     SV40 ori: SV40 origin of replication
   7847..7865    -  promoter       T7 promoter: promoter for bacteriophage T7 RNA polymerase
   7873..8028    +  CDS            lacZα (fragment): LacZα fragment of β-galactosidase; lacZ fragment
   8033..8461    +  rep_origin     f1 ori (sequence partly withheld): f1 bacteriophage origin of replication; arrow indicates direction of (+) strand synthesis
   8514..8618    +  promoter       AmpR promoter: bla
   8619..9479    +  CDS            AmpR: β-lactamase; bla; confers resistance to ampicillin, carbenicillin, and related antibiotics
   9650..10238   +  rep_origin     ori: high-copy-number ColE1/pMB1/pBR322/pUC origin of replication
  10421..10513   +  CDS            lacI (fragment): lac repressor; lacI; The lac repressor binds to the lac operator to inhibit transcription in E. coli. This inhibition can be relieved by adding lactose or isopropyl-β-D-thiogalactopyranoside (IPTG).
  10526..10547   +  protein_bind   CAP binding site: CAP binding activates transcription in the presence of cAMP. E. coli catabolite activator protein
  10562..10592   +  promoter       lac promoter: promoter for the E. coli lac operon
  10596..10618   +  protein_bind   lac operator (fragment): The lac repressor binds to the lac operator to inhibit transcription in E. coli. This inhibition can be relieved by adding lactose or isopropyl-β-D-thiogalactopyranoside (IPTG). lac repressor encoded by lacI
  10661..10679   +  promoter       T3 promoter: promoter for bacteriophage T3 RNA polymerase
