[The description below was written by a language model from this plasmid's Addgene catalogue record and pLannotate feature annotations shown in this document.]
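Description:
TFORF2129 is a third-generation-style, self-inactivating lentiviral expression plasmid built on the pLX_TRC317 backbone and carrying the human zinc-finger gene ZNF749. It belongs to a barcoded transcription factor ORF collection. In bacteria it is maintained through a high-copy ColE1/pUC-type origin and selected with ampicillin via the β-lactamase gene. An f1 origin and remnants of a lac/T7/T3 cloning region are also present in the backbone. The depositor warns that the plasmid can recombine, as is common for vectors containing LTR repeats, and notes that the ORF portion was made by gene synthesis.

The viral genome is transcribed from an RSV promoter fused to a truncated HIV-1 5' LTR. This is followed by the Ψ packaging signal with a partial gag sequence, the Rev response element for nuclear export of the full-length RNA, and a cPPT/CTS element that aids nuclear import of the reverse-transcribed genome. An SV40 early promoter drives a puromycin N-acetyltransferase cassette for selecting transduced mammalian cells. Downstream, the strong constitutive EF-1α promoter drives the ZNF749 coding sequence, which is followed by a WPRE to enhance transcript stability and expression, and then by the ΔU3 3' LTR and an SV40 polyadenylation signal.

According to the record, each ORF in the collection is paired with a unique 24-bp barcode. The barcode is not annotated in the feature table, although a short U6-derived fragment is annotated between the ORF and the WPRE. The construct is intended for overexpressing ZNF749 in mammalian cells, particularly in pooled screens where barcode sequencing identifies which transcription factor each cell received.
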