Addgene plasmid #143998: TFORF2129
Purpose: Lentiviral vector for overexpressing transcription factor ORFs with unique 24-bp barcodes. Barcodes facilitate identification of transcription factors in pooled screens.
Depositing lab: Feng Zhang. Depositing organization: Broad Institute. Publication: A transcription factor atlas of directed differentiation. Joung J, Ma S, Tay T, Geiger-Schuller KR, Kirchgatterer PC, Verdine VK, Guo B, Arias-Garcia MA, Allen WE, Singh A, Kuksenko O, Abudayyeh OO, Gootenberg JS, Fu Z, Macrae RK, Buenrostro JD, Regev A, Zhang F. Cell. 2023 Jan 5;186(1):209-229.e26. doi: 10.1016/j.cell.2022.11.026. PubMed 36608654.
Backbone
  Vector backbone: pLX_TRC317
  Backbone manufacturer: Broad Institute Genetic Perturbation Platform
  Backbone size w/o insert (bp): 8264
  Vector type: Mammalian Expression, Lentiviral
  Selectable markers: Puromycin
Growth in bacteria
  Bacterial resistance: Ampicillin, 100 μg/mL
  Growth temperature: 37°C
  Growth strain: NEB Stable
  Copy number: High Copy
Gene/Insert
  Gene/Insert name: ZNF749
  Species: H. sapiens (human)
  Insert size (bp): 2438
  Entrez Gene: ZNF749
  Promoter: EF1a
  Cloning method: Unknown
  Sequencing primers: 5′ GGGTGGAGACTGAAGTTAGGCCAG; 3′ CACATAGCGTAAAAGGAGCAACATAG
Terms and licenses: Academic/Nonprofit Terms; Industry Terms: Not Available to Industry
Depositor comments: XM_017026802,NM_001023561,ENST00000334181 . The transcription factor ORF portion of this plasmid was synthesized by Genewiz. Please test multiple small colonies in case of plasmid recombination. To make this collection available in a timely manner, a portion of this collection was not fully sequenced by Addgene. If an Addgene verified full plasmid sequence is not available, please contact us prior to placing an order to request the full sequence.
How to cite: TFORF2129 was a gift from Feng Zhang (Addgene plasmid # 143998 ; http://n2t.net/addgene:143998 ; RRID:Addgene_143998)
