>Addgene plasmid #143998 | TFORF2129 | depositor partial sequence | sequence record 284118 | Insert
ACCGCCACCATGAACCTGACCGAGGATTGTATGGTCTTTGAGGATGTGGCCATATATTTCTCCCAAGAGG
AATGGGGGATCCTTAATGATGCTCAGAGACACCTGCACAGCAATGTGATGTTGGAGAACTTTGCGCTTTT
GTCATCAGTAGGTTGTTGGCATGGAGCCAAGGATGAGGAGGTACCTTCCAAGCAGTGTGTTTCTGTAAGA
GTGTTACAGGTCACAATTCCAAAGCCAGCTTTGTCCACCCTGAAGGCCCAGCCCTGCAAGATGTGTAGCT
CAATTCTGAAGGACATTCTGCACCTGGCTGAGCACGATGGAACACACCCTGAGCAAGGGCTGTACACATG
TGCAGCAGAGCATGACCTGCACCAAAAGGAGCAGATTAGAGAGAAGCTCACCAGAAGTGATGAGTGGAGG
CCTTCATTTGTGAACCACAGTGCTCACGTGGGAGAGAGGAACTTCACATGCACGCAGGGTGGCAAGGATT
TTACTGCCAGCTCAGACCTTCTCCAGCAACAGGTCTTAAACAGTGGGTGGAAGCTGTACAGGGATACCCA
GGATGGGGAAGCCTTTCAAGGTGAACAGAATGATTTCAACTCCAGCCAAGGTGGGAAAGACTTTTGCCAC
CAACATGGGCTGTTTGAGCACCAAAAAACCCATAATGGGGAGAGGCCTTATGAGTTCAGTGAATGTGGGG
AATTGTTTAGGTACAACTCCAACCTTATTAAATATCAGCAAAATCATGCTGGAGAAAGGCCTTATGAGGG
CACTGAATATGGAAAGACCTTTATTAGAAAGTCCAACCTAGTTCAGCACCAGAAAATTCACAGTGAAGGC
TTTCTTTCAAAAAGGTCTGACCCCATTGAACATCAGGAGATTCTCAGTAGACCAACACCTTATGAATGCA
CCCAGTGTGGGAAGGCCTTTCTTACACAGGCTCATCTGGTTGGTCACCAGAAAACCCATACTGGAGAACA
GCCCTATGAATGCAACAAGTGTGGGAAGTTTTTTATGTATAACTCCAAACTCATCAGACATCAGAAAGTT
CACACTGGGGAGAGGCGTTACGAGTGCAGTGAATGTGGGAAATTGTTTATGGACAGCTTCACACTCGGTA
GACATCAGAGAGTTCATACTGGAGAAAGGCCTTTTGAATGCAGCATATGTGGAAAATTCTTTAGTCACCG
CTCCACACTCAATATGCACCAGAGAGTTCATGCTGGCAAAAGGCTTTATAAGTGTAGCGAATGTGGGAAA
GCCTTTAGCCTCAAACATAATGTTGTTCAGCATCTGAAAATTCATACTGGAGAACGGCCTTATGAGTGCA
CTGAATGTGAGAAGGCCTTTGTTAGAAAGTCCCACCTAGTTCAGCACCAGAAAATCCACACTGATGCATT
TTCAAAAAGGTCTGACCTCATTCAACACAAGAGGATTGACATTAGGCCAAGGCCTTATACATGCAGTGAA
TGTGGGAAGGCCTTCCTTACACAGGCTCATCTGGTTGGTCACCAGAAAATCCATACTGGAGAACGGCCTT
ATGAATGCACTCAATGTGCGAAGGCCTTTGTTAGAAAGTCCCACCTAGTTCAGCATGAGAAAATCCACAC
TGATGCATTTTCAAAAAGGTCTGACCTCATTCAACACAAGAGGATTGACCTCAGGCCAAGGCCTTATGTG
TGTAGTGAATGTGGGAAGGCCTTCCTTACACAGGCTCATCTAGATGGTCACCAGAAAATCCAGACTGGAG
AACGGCGTTATGAATGCAATGAATGTGGGAAATTCTTTTTGGACAGCTACAAACTTGTTATTCATCAGAG
AATTCACACTGGAGAAAAGCCTTATAAATGCAGCAAATGTGGGAAATTCTTTAGATATCGCTGTACACTG
AGTAGACATCAGAAAGTTCACACTGGAGAAAGACCTTATGAGTGTAGTGAATGTGGGAAATTTTTTAGAG
ATAGCTACAAACTCATTATTCATCAGAGAGTTCATACTGGAGAAAAGCCTTATGAATGCAGCAACTGTGG
GAAGTTTCTTAGATACCGCTCTACATTCATTAAACATCATAAAGTTTGCACTGGGGAGAAGCCTCATGAG
TGCAGTAAATGTAGGGAATTGTTTAGGACTAAATCGAGCCTTATTATACATCAGCAGTCTCACACTGGAG
AAAGTCCTTTTAAGTTAAGGGAATGTGGGAAAGACTTCAACAAATGTAATACTGGTCAGCGCCAAAAAAC
TCACACTGGAGAAAGGTCTTATGAGTGTGGTGAATCCAGCAAAGTGTTTAAATACAACTCCAGCCTCATT
AAACATCAGATAATTCATACTGGAAAAAGGCCTTAGTAATGAACTAGTCCGTAACTTGAAAGTATTTCGA
TTTCTTGGCTTTATATATCTTGTGGAAAGGACGAAAGTTTAGGATACACTGCACAGGA
