>Addgene plasmid #143998 | TFORF2129 | depositor partial sequence | sequence record 284119 | Barcode
AAGTTTAGGATACACTGCACAGGA
